Addgene plasmid #211669: pCF821-sgCIDE-9_U6-sgRNA-EF1a-mNeonGreen
Purpose: U6-sgRNA-EF1a-mNeonGreen
Depositing lab: Christof Fellmann. Depositing organization: J. David Gladstone Institutes. Publication: Targeting the non-coding genome and temozolomide signature enables CRISPR-mediated glioma oncolysis. Tan IL, Perez AR, Lew RJ, Sun X, Baldwin A, Zhu YK, Shah MM, Berger MS, Doudna JA, Fellmann C. Cell Rep. 2023 Nov 28;42(11):113339. doi: 10.1016/j.celrep.2023.113339. Epub 2023 Nov 2. PubMed 37917583.
Backbone
  Vector backbone: pCF821
  Vector type: Mammalian Expression, Lentiviral, CRISPR
Growth in bacteria
  Bacterial resistance: Ampicillin, 100 μg/mL
  Growth temperature: 37°C
  Growth strain: NEB Stable
  Copy number: Unknown
Gene/Insert
  Gene/Insert name: SpyCas9 and sgCIDE-9 guide RNA vector
  gRNA/shRNA sequence: TCCCAGCACTTTGGGAGGCC
Terms and licenses: Academic/Nonprofit Terms; Industry Terms: Not Available to Industry
How to cite: pCF821-sgCIDE-9_U6-sgRNA-EF1a-mNeonGreen was a gift from Christof Fellmann (Addgene plasmid # 211669 ; http://n2t.net/addgene:211669 ; RRID:Addgene_211669)
