[The description below was written by a language model from this plasmid's Addgene catalogue record and pLannotate feature annotations shown in this document.]
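Description:
pCF821-sgCIDE-9_U6-sgRNA-EF1a-mNeonGreen is a third-generation-style, self-inactivating HIV-1 lentiviral transfer plasmid for delivering a CRISPR guide RNA to mammalian cells together with a green fluorescent marker. It is built on the pCF821 backbone and is propagated in E. coli through a high-copy ColE1/pUC-type origin with ampicillin selection (AmpR under its own bla promoter). The viral genome is transcribed in packaging cells from a CMV enhancer/promoter fused to a truncated 5' LTR. It carries the Ψ packaging signal with a partial gag region, the Rev response element for Rev-dependent nuclear export, and a cPPT/CTS. It ends in a ΔU3 3' LTR that disables LTR promoter activity after integration, followed by a bGH polyadenylation signal.

The payload consists of two expression units. A human U6 RNA polymerase III promoter drives a single guide RNA made of the sgCIDE-9 spacer joined to a Streptococcus pyogenes Cas9 scaffold, which is annotated as a tracrRNA fragment. Downstream, the EF-1α core promoter with intron A sequences drives mNeonGreen, a bright monomeric green/yellow fluorescent protein. A WPRE follows the reporter to enhance transcript expression, and transduced cells can be identified or sorted by fluorescence.

The catalogue insert name mentions SpyCas9, but the feature table of the 8.1 kb sequence shows no Cas9 coding region. Together with the stated purpose (U6-sgRNA-EF1a-mNeonGreen), this suggests a guide-only vector, with Cas9 presumably supplied separately. No mammalian drug-selection marker is annotated. The associated publication concerns CRISPR targeting of the non-coding genome for glioma cell killing, but the record does not state the specific genomic target of sgCIDE-9.
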