Features (pLannotate 1.2.2; 25 found; start..end, strand, type, name):
     31..83      -  misc_feature   bom (fragment): basis of mobility region from pBR322
    232..611     +  enhancer       CMV enhancer: human cytomegalovirus immediate early enhancer
    612..811     +  promoter       CMV promoter: human cytomegalovirus (CMV) immediate early promoter
    829..1009    +  LTR            5' LTR (truncated): truncated 5' long terminal repeat (LTR) from HIV-1
   1056..1181    +  misc_feature   HIV-1 Ψ: packaging signal of human immunodeficiency virus type 1
   1165..1528    +  CDS            HIV-1 gag (fragment): gag protein from human immunodeficiency virus 1; gag
   1674..1907    +  misc_feature   RRE: The Rev response element (RRE) of HIV-1 allows for Rev-dependent mRNA export from the nucleus to the cytoplasm.
   2284..2384    +  CDS            Rev (fragment): human immunodeficiency virus 1 (HIV-1) Rev protein; rev; enhances nuclear export of unspliced and incompletely spliced viral mRNAs
   2434..2551    +  misc_feature   cPPT/CTS: central polypurine tract and central termination sequence of HIV-1
   2602..2842    +  promoter       U6 promoter: RNA polymerase III promoter for human U6 snRNA
   2890..2957    +  misc_RNA       tracrRNA (fragment): trans-activating CRISPR RNA for the Streptococcus pyogenes CRISPR/Cas9 system
   2976..2994    +  CDS            small t antigen (fragment): SV40 (simian virus 40) small t antigen
   3020..3231    +  promoter       EF-1α core promoter: core promoter for human elongation factor EF-1α
   3232..3340    +  intron         EF-1α intron A (fragment): intron upstream of the start codon of human EF-1α
   3966..4169    +  intron         EF-1α intron A: truncated intron upstream of the start codon of human EF-1α
   4202..4909    +  CDS            mNeonGreen: mNeonGreen is a basic (constitutively fluorescent) green/yellow fluorescent protein published in 2013, derived from Branchiostoma lanceolatum. It is reported to be a very rapidly-maturing monomer with moderate acid sensitivity.
   4928..5516    +  misc_feature   WPRE: woodchuck hepatitis virus posttranscriptional regulatory element
   5567..5586    +  misc_feature   cPPT/CTS (fragment): central polypurine tract and central termination sequence of HIV-1
   5588..5821    +  LTR            3' LTR (ΔU3): self-inactivating 3' long terminal repeat (LTR) from HIV-1
   5853..6077    +  polyA_signal   bGH poly(A) signal: bovine growth hormone polyadenylation signal
   6081..6100    +  promoter       SV40 promoter (fragment): SV40 enhancer and early promoter
   6121..6171    -  CDS            lacI (fragment): lac repressor; lacI; The lac repressor binds to the lac operator to inhibit transcription in E. coli. This inhibition can be relieved by adding lactose or isopropyl-β-D-thiogalactopyranoside (IPTG).
   6354..6942    -  rep_origin     ori: high-copy-number ColE1/pMB1/pBR322/pUC origin of replication
   7113..7973    -  CDS            AmpR: β-lactamase; bla; confers resistance to ampicillin, carbenicillin, and related antibiotics
   7974..8078    -  promoter       AmpR promoter: bla
>Addgene plasmid #211669 | pCF821-sgCIDE-9_U6-sgRNA-EF1a-mNeonGreen | addgene full sequence | sequence record 421531 | Addgene NGS Result
GTCGACGGATCGGGAGATCTCCCGATCCCCTATGGTGCACTCTCAGTACAATCTGCTCTGATGCCGCATA
GTTAAGCCAGTATCTGCTCCCTGCTTGTGTGTTGGAGGTCGCTGAGTAGTGCGCGAGCAAAATTTAAGCT
ACAACAAGGCAAGGCTTGACCGACAATTGCATGAAGAATCTGCTTAGGGTTAGGCGTTTTGCGCTGCTTC
GCGATGTACGGGCCAGATATTGACATTGATTATTGACTAGTTATTAATAGTAATCAATTACGGGGTCATT
AGTTCATAGCCCATATATGGAGTTCCGCGTTACATAACTTACGGTAAATGGCCCGCCTGGCTGACCGCCC
AACGACCCCCGCCCATTGACGTCAATAATGACGTATGTTCCCATAGTAACGCCAATAGGGACTTTCCATT
GACGTCAATGGGTGGAGTATTTACGGTAAACTGCCCACTTGGCAGTACATCAAGTGTATCATATGCCAAG
TACGCCCCCTATTGACGTCAATGACGGTAAATGGCCCGCCTGGCATTATGCCCAGTACATGACCTTATGG
GACTTTCCTACTTGGCAGTACATCTACGTATTAGTCATCGCTATTACCATGGTGATGCGGTTTTGGCAGT
ACATCAATGGGCGTGGATAGCGGTTTGACTCACGGGGATTTCCAAGTCTCCACCCCATTGACGTCAATGG
GAGTTTGTTTTGGCACCAAAATCAACGGGACTTTCCAAAATGTCGTAACAACTCCGCCCCATTGACGCAA
ATGGGCGGTAGGCGTGTACGGTGGGAGGTCTATATAAGCAGCGCGTTTTGCCTGTACTGGGTCTCTCTGG
TTAGACCAGATCTGAGCCTGGGAGCTCTCTGGCTAACTAGGGAACCCACTGCTTAAGCCTCAATAAAGCT
TGCCTTGAGTGCTTCAAGTAGTGTGTGCCCGTCTGTTGTGTGACTCTGGTAACTAGAGATCCCTCAGACC
CTTTTAGTCAGTGTGGAAAATCTCTAGCAGTGGCGCCCGAACAGGGACTTGAAAGCGAAAGGGAAACCAG
AGGAGCTCTCTCGACGCAGGACTCGGCTTGCTGAAGCGCGCACGGCAAGAGGCGAGGGGCGGCGACTGGT
GAGTACGCCAAAAATTTTGACTAGCGGAGGCTAGAAGGAGAGAGATGGGTGCGAGAGCGTCAGTATTAAG
CGGGGGAGAATTAGATCGCGATGGGAAAAAATTCGGTTAAGGCCAGGGGGAAAGAAAAAATATAAATTAA
AACATATAGTATGGGCAAGCAGGGAGCTAGAACGATTCGCAGTTAATCCTGGCCTGTTAGAAACATCAGA
AGGCTGTAGACAAATACTGGGACAGCTACAACCATCCCTTCAGACAGGATCAGAAGAACTTAGATCATTA
TATAATACAGTAGCAACCCTCTATTGTGTGCATCAAAGGATAGAGATAAAAGACACCAAGGAAGCTTTAG
ACAAGATAGAGGAAGAGCAAAACAAAAGTAAGACCACCGCACAGCAAGCGGCCGCTGATCTTCAGACCTG
GAGGAGGAGATATGAGGGACAATTGGAGAAGTGAATTATATAAATATAAAGTAGTAAAAATTGAACCATT
AGGAGTAGCACCCACCAAGGCAAAGAGAAGAGTGGTGCAGAGAGAAAAAAGAGCAGTGGGAATAGGAGCT
TTGTTCCTTGGGTTCTTGGGAGCAGCAGGAAGCACTATGGGCGCAGCGTCAATGACGCTGACGGTACAGG
CCAGACAATTATTGTCTGGTATAGTGCAGCAGCAGAACAATTTGCTGAGGGCTATTGAGGCGCAACAGCA
TCTGTTGCAACTCACAGTCTGGGGCATCAAGCAGCTCCAGGCAAGAATCCTGGCTGTGGAAAGATACCTA
AAGGATCAACAGCTCCTGGGGATTTGGGGTTGCTCTGGAAAACTCATTTGCACCACTGCTGTGCCTTGGA
ATGCTAGTTGGAGTAATAAATCTCTGGAACAGATTTGGAATCACACGACCTGGATGGAGTGGGACAGAGA
AATTAACAATTACACAAGCTTAATACACTCCTTAATTGAAGAATCGCAAAACCAGCAAGAAAAGAATGAA
CAAGAATTATTGGAATTAGATAAATGGGCAAGTTTGTGGAATTGGTTTAACATAACAAATTGGCTGTGGT
ATATAAAATTATTCATAATGATAGTAGGAGGCTTGGTAGGTTTAAGAATAGTTTTTGCTGTACTTTCTAT
AGTGAATAGAGTTAGGCAGGGATATTCACCATTATCGTTTCAGACCCACCTCCCAACCCCGAGGGGACCC
GACAGGCCCGAAGGAATAGAAGAAGAAGGTGGAGAGAGAGACAGAGACAGATCCATTCGATTAGTGAACG
GATCGGCACTGCGTGCGCCAATTCTGCAGACAAATGGCAGTATTCATCCACAATTTTAAAAGAAAAGGGG
GGATTGGGGGGTACAGTGCAGGGGAAAGAATAGTAGACATAATAGCAACAGACATACAAACTAAAGAATT
ACAAAAACAAATTACAAAAATTCAAAATTTTCGGGTTTATTACAGGGACAGCAGAGATCCAGTTTGGTTA
ATTAAGGTACCGAGGGCCTATTTCCCATGATTCCTTCATATTTGCATATACGATACAAGGCTGTTAGAGA
GATAATTAGAATTAATTTGACTGTAAACACAAAGATATTAGTACAAAATACGTGACGTAGAAAGTAATAA
TTTCTTGGGTAGTTTGCAGTTTTAAAATTATGTTTTAAAATGGACTATCATATGCTTACCGTAACTTGAA
AGTATTTCGATTTCTTGGCTTTATATATCTTGTGGAAAGGACGAAACACCGTCCCAGCACTTTGGGAGGC
CGTTTAAGAGCTATGCTGGAAACAGCATAGCAAGTTTAAATAAGGCTAGTCCGTTATCAACTTGAAAAAG
TGGCACCGAGTCGGTGCTTTTTTTGAATTCGCTAGCTAGGTCTTGAAAGGAGTGGGAATTGGCTCCGGTG
CCCGTCAGTGGGCAGAGCGCACATCGCCCACAGTCCCCGAGAAGTTGGGGGGAGGGGTCGGCAATTGATC
CGGTGCCTAGAGAAGGTGGCGCGGGGTAAACTGGGAAAGTGATGTCGTGTACTGGCTCCGCCTTTTTCCC
GAGGGTGGGGGAGAACCGTATATAAGTGCAGTAGTCGCCGTGAACGTTCTTTTTCGCAACGGGTTTGCCG
CCAGAACACAGGTAAGTGCCGTGTGTGGTTCCCGCGGGCCTGGCCTCTTTACGGGTTATGGCCCTTGCGT
GCCTTGAATTACTTCCACTGGCTGCAGTACGTGATTCTTGATCCCGAGCTTCGGGTTGGAAGTGGGTGGG
AGAGTTCGAGGCCTTGCGCTTAAGGAGCCCCTTCGCCTCGTGCTTGAGTTGAGGCCTGGCCTGGGCGCTG
GGGCCGCCGCGTGCGAATCTGGTGGCACCTTCGCGCCTGTCTCGCTGCTTTCGATAAGTCTCTAGCCATT
TAAAATTTTTGATGACCTGCTGCGACGCTTTTTTTCTGGCAAGATAGTCTTGTAAATGCGGGCCAAGATC
TGCACACTGGTATTTCGGTTTTTGGGGCCGCGGGCGGCGACGGGGCCCGTGCGTCCCAGCGCACATGTTC
GGCGAGGCGGGGCCTGCGAGCGCGGCCACCGAGAATCGGACGGGGGTAGTCTCAAGCTGGCCGGCCTGCT
CTGGTGCCTGGCCTCGCGCCGCCGTGTATCGCCCCGCCCTGGGCGGCAAGGCTGGCCCGGTCGGCACCAG
TTGCGTGAGCGGAAAGATGGCCGCTTCCCGGCCCTGCTGCAGGGAGCTCAAAATGGAGGACGCGGCGCTC
GGGAGAGCGGGCGGGTGAGTCACCCACACAAAGGAAAAGGGCCTTTCCGTCCTCAGCCGTCGCTTCATGT
GACTCCACGGAGTACCGGGCGCCGTCCAGGCACCTCGATTAGTTCTCGAGCTTTTGGAGTACGTCGTCTT
TAGGTTGGGGGGAGGGGTTTTATGCGATGGAGTTTCCCCACACTGAGTGGGTGGAGACTGAAGTTAGGCC
AGCTTGGCACTTGATGTAATTCTCCTTGGAATTTGCCCTTTTTGAGTTTGGATCTTGGTTCATTCTCAAG
CCTCAGACAGTGGTTCAAAGTTTTTTTCTTCCATTTCAGGTGTCGTGAACCGGTTCTAGAGCGCTGCCAC
CATGGTCAGTAAGGGCGAAGAAGATAATATGGCTTCCTTGCCTGCCACACATGAACTCCACATATTCGGG
TCTATCAACGGCGTGGACTTCGACATGGTTGGGCAAGGAACCGGAAATCCCAACGATGGATACGAGGAGC
TGAACCTGAAGTCAACGAAAGGTGATCTTCAATTCTCCCCCTGGATTCTCGTCCCTCACATTGGCTATGG
TTTCCACCAGTACCTCCCGTACCCTGACGGGATGTCTCCATTCCAAGCCGCAATGGTAGATGGGTCAGGC
TACCAAGTTCACAGAACTATGCAGTTTGAAGATGGTGCATCTCTGACAGTAAATTACAGGTATACCTACG
AAGGTTCACACATCAAAGGAGAAGCTCAGGTGAAAGGTACGGGATTCCCAGCAGACGGCCCAGTAATGAC
CAATTCCCTCACGGCTGCCGACTGGTGCAGGAGTAAAAAGACATATCCAAATGACAAGACTATTATCTCT
ACTTTCAAATGGTCTTATACGACAGGCAACGGAAAGAGGTATCGGTCAACCGCGCGCACAACATATACGT
TTGCTAAGCCTATGGCTGCCAATTATCTGAAAAATCAGCCCATGTATGTATTTAGAAAAACCGAACTGAA
GCACTCCAAAACTGAATTGAACTTCAAAGAGTGGCAAAAGGCCTTCACCGATGTCATGGGCATGGATGAA
TTGTATAAGTGAACGCGTTAAGTCGACAATCAACCTCTGGATTACAAAATTTGTGAAAGATTGACTGGTA
TTCTTAACTATGTTGCTCCTTTTACGCTATGTGGATACGCTGCTTTAATGCCTTTGTATCATGCTATTGC
TTCCCGTATGGCTTTCATTTTCTCCTCCTTGTATAAATCCTGGTTGCTGTCTCTTTATGAGGAGTTGTGG
CCCGTTGTCAGGCAACGTGGCGTGGTGTGCACTGTGTTTGCTGACGCAACCCCCACTGGTTGGGGCATTG
CCACCACCTGTCAGCTCCTTTCCGGGACTTTCGCTTTCCCCCTCCCTATTGCCACGGCGGAACTCATCGC
CGCCTGCCTTGCCCGCTGCTGGACAGGGGCTCGGCTGTTGGGCACTGACAATTCCGTGGTGTTGTCGGGG
AAATCATCGTCCTTTCCTTGGCTGCTCGCCTGTGTTGCCACCTGGATTCTGCGCGGGACGTCCTTCTGCT
ACGTCCCTTCGGCCCTCAATCCAGCGGACCTTCCTTCCCGCGGCCTGCTGCCGGCTCTGCGGCCTCTTCC
GCGTCTTCGCCTTCGCCCTCAGACGAGTCGGATCTCCCTTTGGGCCGCCTCCCCGCGTCGACTTTAAGAC
CAATGACTTACAAGGCAGCTGTAGATCTTAGCCACTTTTTAAAAGAAAAGGGGGGACTGGAAGGGCTAAT
TCACTCCCAACGAAGACAAGATCTGCTTTTTGCTTGTACTGGGTCTCTCTGGTTAGACCAGATCTGAGCC
TGGGAGCTCTCTGGCTAACTAGGGAACCCACTGCTTAAGCCTCAATAAAGCTTGCCTTGAGTGCTTCAAG
TAGTGTGTGCCCGTCTGTTGTGTGACTCTGGTAACTAGAGATCCCTCAGACCCTTTTAGTCAGTGTGGAA
AATCTCTAGCAGGGCCCGTTTAAACCCGCTGATCAGCCTCGACTGTGCCTTCTAGTTGCCAGCCATCTGT
TGTTTGCCCCTCCCCCGTGCCTTCCTTGACCCTGGAAGGTGCCACTCCCACTGTCCTTTCCTAATAAAAT
GAGGAAATTGCATCGCATTGTCTGAGTAGGTGTCATTCTATTCTGGGGGGTGGGGTGGGGCAGGACAGCA
AGGGGGAGGATTGGGAAGACAATAGCAGGCATGCTGGGGATGCGGTGGGCTCTATGGCTTCTGAGGCGGA
AAGAACCAGCCATTAATGAAAAGAACCAGCCATTAATGAATCGGCCAACGCGCGGGGAGAGGCGGTTTGC
GTATTGGGCGCTCTTCCGCTTCCTCGCTCACTGACTCGCTGCGCTCGGTCGTTCGGCTGCGGCGAGCGGT
ATCAGCTCACTCAAAGGCGGTAATACGGTTATCCACAGAATCAGGGGATAACGCAGGAAAGAACATGTGA
GCAAAAGGCCAGCAAAAGGCCAGGAACCGTAAAAAGGCCGCGTTGCTGGCGTTTTTCCATAGGCTCCGCC
CCCCTGACGAGCATCACAAAAATCGACGCTCAAGTCAGAGGTGGCGAAACCCGACAGGACTATAAAGATA
CCAGGCGTTTCCCCCTGGAAGCTCCCTCGTGCGCTCTCCTGTTCCGACCCTGCCGCTTACCGGATACCTG
TCCGCCTTTCTCCCTTCGGGAAGCGTGGCGCTTTCTCATAGCTCACGCTGTAGGTATCTCAGTTCGGTGT
AGGTCGTTCGCTCCAAGCTGGGCTGTGTGCACGAACCCCCCGTTCAGCCCGACCGCTGCGCCTTATCCGG
TAACTATCGTCTTGAGTCCAACCCGGTAAGACACGACTTATCGCCACTGGCAGCAGCCACTGGTAACAGG
ATTAGCAGAGCGAGGTATGTAGGCGGTGCTACAGAGTTCTTGAAGTGGTGGCCTAACTACGGCTACACTA
GAAGAACAGTATTTGGTATCTGCGCTCTGCTGAAGCCAGTTACCTTCGGAAAAAGAGTTGGTAGCTCTTG
ATCCGGCAAACAAACCACCGCTGGTAGCGGTGGTTTTTTTGTTTGCAAGCAGCAGATTACGCGCAGAAAA
AAAGGATCTCAAGAAGATCCTTTGATCTTTTCTACGGGGTCTGACGCTCAGTGGAACGAAAACTCACGTT
AAGGGATTTTGGTCATGAGATTATCAAAAAGGATCTTCACCTAGATCCTTTTAAATTAAAAATGAAGTTT
TAAATCAATCTAAAGTATATATGAGTAAACTTGGTCTGACAGTTACCAATGCTTAATCAGTGAGGCACCT
ATCTCAGCGATCTGTCTATTTCGTTCATCCATAGTTGCCTGACTCCCCGTCGTGTAGATAACTACGATAC
GGGAGGGCTTACCATCTGGCCCCAGTGCTGCAATGATACCGCGAGACCCACGCTCACCGGCTCCAGATTT
ATCAGCAATAAACCAGCCAGCCGGAAGGGCCGAGCGCAGAAGTGGTCCTGCAACTTTATCCGCCTCCATC
CAGTCTATTAATTGTTGCCGGGAAGCTAGAGTAAGTAGTTCGCCAGTTAATAGTTTGCGCAACGTTGTTG
CCATTGCTACAGGCATCGTGGTGTCACGCTCGTCGTTTGGTATGGCTTCATTCAGCTCCGGTTCCCAACG
ATCAAGGCGAGTTACATGATCCCCCATGTTGTGCAAAAAAGCGGTTAGCTCCTTCGGTCCTCCGATCGTT
GTCAGAAGTAAGTTGGCCGCAGTGTTATCACTCATGGTTATGGCAGCACTGCATAATTCTCTTACTGTCA
TGCCATCCGTAAGATGCTTTTCTGTGACTGGTGAGTACTCAACCAAGTCATTCTGAGAATAGTGTATGCG
GCGACCGAGTTGCTCTTGCCCGGCGTCAATACGGGATAATACCGCGCCACATAGCAGAACTTTAAAAGTG
CTCATCATTGGAAAACGTTCTTCGGGGCGAAAACTCTCAAGGATCTTACCGCTGTTGAGATCCAGTTCGA
TGTAACCCACTCGTGCACCCAACTGATCTTCAGCATCTTTTACTTTCACCAGCGTTTCTGGGTGAGCAAA
AACAGGAAGGCAAAATGCCGCAAAAAAGGGAATAAGGGCGACACGGAAATGTTGAATACTCATACTCTTC
CTTTTTCAATATTATTGAAGCATTTATCAGGGTTATTGTCTCATGAGCGGATACATATTTGAATGTATTT
AGAAAAATAAACAAATAGGGGTTCCGCGCACATTTCCCCGAAAAGTGCCACCTGAC
